>Addgene plasmid #103458 | LSB-hsa-miR-340-3p | depositor full sequence | sequence record 195965 | Full Sequence
AATTGAGGGGATAACGCAGGAAAGAACATGTGAGCAAAAGGCCAGCAAAAGGCCAGGAACCGTAAAAAGG
CCGCGTTGCTGGCGTTTTTCCATAGGCTCCGCCCCCCTGACGAGCATCACAAAAATCGACGCTCAAGTCA
GAGGTGGCGAAACCCGACAGGACTATAAAGATACCAGGCGTTTCCCCCTGGAAGCTCCCTCGTGCGCTCT
CCTGTTCCGACCCTGCCGCTTACCGGATACCTGTCCGCCTTTCTCCCTTCGGGAAGCGTGGCGCTTTCTC
ATAGCTCACGCTGTAGGTATCTCAGTTCGGTGTAGGTCGTTCGCTCCAAGCTGGGCTGTGTGCACGAACC
CCCCGTTCAGCCCGACCGCTGCGCCTTATCCGGTAACTATCGTCTTGAGTCCAACCCGGTAAGACACGAC
TTATCGCCACTGGCAGCAGCCACTGGTAACAGGATTAGCAGAGCGAGGTATGTAGGCGGTGCTACAGAGT
TCTTGAAGTGGTGGCCTAACTACGGCTACACTAGAAGAACAGTATTTGGTATCTGCGCTCTGCTGAAGCC
AGTTACCTTCGGAAAAAGAGTTGGTAGCTCTTGATCCGGCAAACAAACCACCGCTGGTAGCGGTGGTTTT
TTTGTTTGCAAGCAGCAGATTACGCGCAGAAAAAAAGGATCTCAAGAAGATCCTTTGATCTTTTCTACGG
GGTCTGACGCTCAGTGGAACGAAAACTCACGTTAAGGGATTTTGGTCATGAGATTATCAAAAAGGATCTT
CACCTAGATCCTTTTAAATTAAAAATGAAGTTTTAAATCAATCTAAAGTATATATGAGTAAACTTGGTCT
GACAGTTACCAATGCTTAATCAGTGAGGCACCTATCTCAGCGATCTGTCTATTTCGTTCATCCATAGTTG
CCTGACTCCCCGTCGTGTAGATAACTACGATACGGGAGGGCTTACCATCTGGCCCCAGTGCTGCAATGAT
ACCGCGAGAACCACGCTCACCGGCTCCAGATTTATCAGCAATAAACCAGCCAGCCGGAAGGGCCGAGCGC
AGAAGTGGTCCTGCAACTTTATCCGCCTCCATCCAGTCTATTAATTGTTGCCGGGAAGCTAGAGTAAGTA
GTTCGCCAGTTAATAGTTTGCGCAACGTTGTTGCCATTGCTACAGGCATCGTGGTGTCACGCTCGTCGTT
TGGTATGGCTTCATTCAGCTCCGGTTCCCAACGATCAAGGCGAGTTACATGATCCCCCATGTTGTGCAAA
AAAGCGGTTAGCTCCTTCGGTCCTCCGATCGTTGTCAGAAGTAAGTTGGCCGCAGTGTTATCACTCATGG
TTATGGCAGCACTGCATAATTCTCTTACTGTCATGCCATCCGTAAGATGCTTTTCTGTGACTGGTGAGTA
CTCAACCAAGTCATTCTGAGAATAGTGTATGCGGCGACCGAGTTGCTCTTGCCCGGCGTCAATACGGGAT
AATACCGCGCCACATAGCAGAACTTTAAAAGTGCTCATCATTGGAAAACGTTCTTCGGGGCGAAAACTCT
CAAGGATCTTACCGCTGTTGAGATCCAGTTCGATGTAACCCACTCGTGCACCCAACTGATCTTCAGCATC
TTTTACTTTCACCAGCGTTTCTGGGTGAGCAAAAACAGGAAGGCAAAATGCCGCAAAAAAGGGAATAAGG
GCGACACGGAAATGTTGAATACTCATACTCTTCCTTTTTCAATATTATTGAAGCATTTATCAGGGTTATT
GTCTCATGAGCGGATACATATTTGAATGTAGCTCCGAATTTCTCGAGGGCTTGTCGACGACGGCGGTCTC
CGTCGTCAGGATCATGAATTCGACCCGCCTGCCACCATGACCGAGTACAAGCCCACGGTGCGCCTCGCCA
CCCGCGACGACGTCCCCCGGGCCGTACGCACCCTCGCCGCCGCGTTCGCCGACTACCCCGCCACGCGCCA
CACCGTCGACCCGGACCGCCACATCGAGCGGGTCACCGAGCTGCAAGAACTCTTCCTCACGCGCGTCGGG
CTCGACATCGGCAAGGTGTGGGTCGCGGACGACGGCGCCGCGGTGGCGGTCTGGACCACGCCGGAGAGCG
TCGAAGCGGGGGCGGTGTTCGCCGAGATCGGCCCGCGCATGGCCGAGTTGAGCGGTTCCCGGCTGGCCGC
GCAGCAACAGATGGAAGGCCTCCTGGCGCCGCACCGGCCCAAGGAGCCCGCGTGGTTCCTGGCCACCGTC
GGCGTCTCGCCCGACCACCAGGGCAAGGGTCTGGGCAGCGCCGTCGTGCTCCCCGGAGTGGAGGCGGCCG
AGCGCGCCGGGGTGCCCGCCTTCCTGGAGACATCCGCGCCCCGCAACCTCCCCTTCTACGAGCGGCTCGG
CTTCACCGTCACCGCCGACGTCGAGGTGCCCGAAGGACCGCGCACCTGGTGCATGACCCGCAAGCCCGGT
GCCTGATACGCGTGAATTCACTCCTCAGGTGCAGGCTGCCTATCAGAAGGTGGTGGCTGGTGTGGCCAAT
GCCCTGGCTCACAAATACCACTGAGATCTTTTTCCCTCTGCCAAAAATTATGGGGACATCATGAAGCCCC
TTGAGCATCTGACTTCTGGCTAATAAAGGAAATTTATTTTCATTGCAATAGTGTGTTGGAATTTTTTGTG
TCTCTCACTCGGAAGGACATATGGGAGGGCAAATCATTTAAAACATCAGAATGAGTATTTGGTTTAGAGT
TTGGCAACATATGCCCATATGCTGGCTGCCATGAACAAAGGTTGGCTATAAAGAGGTCATCAGTATATGA
AACAGCCCCCTGCTGTCCATTCCTTATTCCATAGAAAAGCCTTGACTTGAGGTTAGATTTTTTTTATATT
TTGTTTTGTGTTATTTTTTTCTTTAACATCCCTAAAATTTTCCTTACATGTTTTACTAGCCAGATTTTTC
CTCCTCTCCTGACTACTCCCAGTCATAGCTGTCCCTCTTCTCTTATGGAGATCCCTCGACCTGCAGCCCA
AGCTTGAATTCTCTAGAATTACCCTGTTATCCCTATGCTTGGTTTACCGAGCTCTTATTGGTTTTCAAAC
TTCATTGACTGTGCCCAACGCGCCTGGGAGCTCACGGGGACAGCCCCCCCCCAAAGCCCCCAGGGATGTA
ATTACGTCCCTCCCCCGCTAGGGGGCAGCAGCGAGCCGCCCGGGGCTCCGCTCCGGTCCGGCGCTCCCCC
CGCATCCCCGAGCCGGCAGCGTGCGGGGACAGCCCGGGCACGGGGAAGGTGGCACGGGATCGCTTTCCTC
TGAACGCTTCTCGCTGCTCTTTGAGCCTGCAGACACCTGGGGGGATACGGGGAAAAAGCTAGGCTGAAAG
ACCGGTTCTTAGAATGACACGCGCCTGGGAGCTCACGGGGACAGCCCCCCCCCAAAGCCCCCAGGGATGT
AATTACGTCCCTCCCCCGCTAGGGGGCAGCAGCGAGCCGCCCGGGGCTCCGCTCCGGTCCGGCGCTCCCC
CCGCATCCCCGAGCCGGCAGCGTGCGGGGACAGCCCGGGCACGGGGAAGGTGGCACGGGATCGCTTTCCT
CTGAACGCTTCTCGCTGCTCTTTGAGCCTGCAGACACCTGGGGGGATACGGGGAAAAAGCTAACTTCTGA
GACGACAACTTTGTATAGAAAAGTTGGCTCCGAATTCGCCCTTGACAGCAGAGATCCAGTTTGGTTAATT
AATTGGCTCCGGTGCCCGTCAGTGGGCAGAGCGCACATCGCCCACAGTCCCCGAGAAGTTGTGGGGAGGG
GTCGGCAATTGAACCGGTGCCTAGAGAAGGTGGCGCGGGGTAAACTGGGAAAGTGATGTCGTGTACTGGC
TCCGCCTTTTTCCCGAGGGTGGGGGAGAACCGTATATAAGTGCAGTAGTCGCCGTGAACGTTCTTTTTCG
CAACGGGTTTGCCGCCAGAACACAGGTAAGTGCCGTGTGTGGTTCCCGCGGGCCTGGCCTCTTTACGGGT
TATGGCCCTTGCGTGCCTTGAATTACTTCCACCTGGCTGCAGTACGTGATTCTTGATCCCGAGCTTCGGG
TTGGAAGTGGGTGGGAGAGTTCGAGGCCTTGCGCTTAAGGAGCCCCTTCGCCTCGTGCTTGAGTTGAGGC
CTGGCCTGGGCGCTGGGGCCGCCGCGTGCGAATCTGGTGGCACCTTCGCGCCTGTCTCGCTGCTTTCGAT
AAGTCTCTAGCCATTTAAAATTTTTGATGACCTGCTGCGACGCTTTTTTTCTGGCAAGATAGTCTTGTAA
ATGCGGGCCAAGATCTGCACACTGGTATTTCGGTTTTTGGGGCCGCGGGCGGCGACGGGGCCCGTGCGTC
CCAGCGCACATGTTCGGCGAGGCGGGGCCTGCGAGCGCGGCCACCGAGAATCGGACGGGGGTAGTCTCAA
GCTGGCCGGCCTGCTCTGGTGCCTGGCCTCGCGCCGCCGTGTATCGCCCCGCCCTGGGCGGCAAGGCTGG
CCCGGTCGGCACCAGTTGCGTGAGCGGAAAGATGGCCGCTTCCCGGCCCTGCTGCAGGGAGCTCAAAATG
GAGGACGCGGCGCTCGGGAGAGCGGGCGGGTGAGTCACCCACACAAAGGAAAAGGGCCTTTCCGTCCTCA
GCCGTCGCTTCATGTGACTCCACGGAGTACCGGGCGCCGTCCAGGCACCTCGATTAGTTCTCGAGCTTTT
GGAGTACGTCGTCTTTAGGTTGGGGGGAGGGGTTTTATGCGATGGAGTTTCCCCACACTGAGTGGGTGGA
GACTGAAGTTAGGCCAGCTTGGCACTTGATGTAATTCTCCTTGGAATTTGCCCTTTTTGAGTTTGGATCT
TGGTTCATTCTCAAGCCTCAGACAGTGGTTCAAAGTTTTTTTCTTCCATTTCAGGTGTCGTGAGAAGGGC
GAATTCGACCCAAGTTTGTACAAAAAAGCAGGCTGGATCCAGGTGCCACCATGGTGAGCGAGCTGATTAA
GGAGAACATGCACATGAAGCTGTACATGGAGGGCACCGTGAACAACCACCACTTCAAGTGCACATCCGAG
GGCGAAGGCAAGCCCTACGAGGGCACCCAGACCATGAGAATCAAGGCGGTCGAGGGCGGCCCTCTCCCCT
TCGCCTTCGACATCCTGGCTACCAGCTTCATGTACGGCAGCAAAACCTTCATCAACCACACCCAGGGCAT
CCCCGACTTCTTTAAGCAGTCCTTCCCCGAGGGCTTCACATGGGAGAGAGTCACCACATACGAAGATGGG
GGCGTGCTGACCGCTACCCAGGACACCAGCCTCCAGGACGGCTGCCTCATCTACAACGTCAAGATCAGAG
GGGTGAACTTCCCATCCAACGGCCCTGTGATGCAGAAGAAAACACTCGGCTGGGAGGCCTCCACCGAGAC
ACTGTACCCCGCTGACGGCGGCCTGGAAGGCAGAGCCGACATGGCCCTGAAGCTCGTGGGCGGGGGCCAC
CTGATCTGCAACCTTAAGACCACATACAGATCCAAGAAACCCGCTAAGAACCTCAAGATGCCCGGCGTCT
ACTATGTGGACAGGAGACTGGAAAGAATCAAGGAGGCCGACAAAGAGACATACGTCGAGCAGCACGAGGT
GGCTGTGGCCAGATACTGCGACCTCCCTAGCAAACTGGGGCACAAACTTAATTGAGAATTCTACCACCCA
GCTTTCTTGTACAAAGTGGTACGTCTCAAGACCAGAGGTCTCTGCTTAGGAGATCGCTATAAAGTAACTG
AGACGGAGCTATAAAGTAACTGAGACGGAGCTATAAAGTAACTGAGACGGAGCTATAAAGTAACTGAGAC
GGACAACCAGAAGAGACCTGTGCTTCACTCCTCAGGTGCAGGCTGCCTATCAGAAGGTGGTGGCTGGTGT
GGCCAATGCCCTGGCTCACAAATACCACTGAGATCTTTTTCCCTCTGCCAAAAATTATGGGGACATCATG
AAGCCCCTTGAGCATCTGACTTCTGGCTAATAAAGGAAATTTATTTTCATTGCAATAGTGTGTTGGAATT
TTTTGTGTCTCTCACTCGGAAGGACATATGGGAGGGCAAATCATTTAAAACATCAGAATGAGTATTTGGT
TTAGAGTTTGGCAACATATGCCCATATGCTGGCTGCCATGAACAAAGGTTGGCTATAAAGAGGTCATCAG
TATATGAAACAGCCCCCTGCTGTCCATTCCTTATTCCATAGAAAAGCCTTGACTTGAGGTTAGATTTTTT
TTATATTTTGTTTTGTGTTATTTTTTTCTTTAACATCCCTAAAATTTTCCTTACATGTTTTACTAGCCAG
ATTTTTCCTCCTCTCCTGACTACTCCCAGTCATAGCTGTCCCTCTTCTCTTATGGAGATCCCGAGCGGTG
CGTTTTTATGCTTGTAGTATTGTATAATGTTTTTAAGATCCAAGCTTCTGACCTCTTCTCTTCCTCCCAC
AGGGCCTCGAGACAATTGCATCGATGGTACCAGTGAAAGTCTGCAATGAATTCGAGTTGGCGCGCCTGTC
ATTCTAAATCTCTCTTTCAGCCTAAAGCTTTTTCCCCGTATCCCCCCAGGTGTCTGCAGGCTCAAAGAGC
AGCGAGAAGCGTTCAGAGGAAAGCGATCCCGTGCCACCTTCCCCGTGCCCGGGCTGTCCCCGCACGCTGC
CGGCTCGGGGATGCGGGGGGAGCGCCGGACCGGAGCGGAGCCCCGGGCGGCTCGCTGCTGCCCCCTAGCG
GGGGAGGGACGTAATTACATCCCTGGGGGCTTTGGGAGGGGGCTGTCCCCGTGAGCTCCCAGGCGCGCCT
GTCATTCTAAATCTCTCTTTCAGCCTAAAGCTTTTTCCCCGTATCCCCCCAGGTGTCTGCAGGCTCAAAG
AGCAGCGAGAAGCGTTCAGAGGAAAGCGATCCCGTGCCACCTTCCCCGTGCCCGGGCTGTCCCCGCACGC
TGCCGGCTCGGGGATGCGGGGGGAGCGCCGGACCGGAGCGGAGCCCCGGGCGGCTCGCTGCTGCCCCCTA
GCGGGGGAGGGACGTAATTACATCCCTGGGGGCTTTGGGGGGGGGCTGTCCCCGTGAGCTCCCAGGCGCG
CCAACTCGGTACCGTATCGATGTCGACGTTAACGCTAGTGATATCAACTTTGTATAGAAAAGTTGGCTCC
GAATTCGCCCTTGACAGCAGAGATCCAGTTTGGTTAATTAATTGGCTCCGGTGCCCGTCAGTGGGCAGAG
CGCACATCGCCCACAGTCCCCGAGAAGTTGTGGGGAGGGGTCGGCAATTGAACCGGTGCCTAGAGAAGGT
GGCGCGGGGTAAACTGGGAAAGTGATGTCGTGTACTGGCTCCGCCTTTTTCCCGAGGGTGGGGGAGAACC
GTATATAAGTGCAGTAGTCGCCGTGAACGTTCTTTTTCGCAACGGGTTTGCCGCCAGAACACAGGTAAGT
GCCGTGTGTGGTTCCCGCGGGCCTGGCCTCTTTACGGGTTATGGCCCTTGCGTGCCTTGAATTACTTCCA
CCTGGCTGCAGTACGTGATTCTTGATCCCGAGCTTCGGGTTGGAAGTGGGTGGGAGAGTTCGAGGCCTTG
CGCTTAAGGAGCCCCTTCGCCTCGTGCTTGAGTTGAGGCCTGGCCTGGGCGCTGGGGCCGCCGCGTGCGA
ATCTGGTGGCACCTTCGCGCCTGTCTCGCTGCTTTCGATAAGTCTCTAGCCATTTAAAATTTTTGATGAC
CTGCTGCGACGCTTTTTTTCTGGCAAGATAGTCTTGTAAATGCGGGCCAAGATCTGCACACTGGTATTTC
GGTTTTTGGGGCCGCGGGCGGCGACGGGGCCCGTGCGTCCCAGCGCACATGTTCGGCGAGGCGGGGCCTG
CGAGCGCGGCCACCGAGAATCGGACGGGGGTAGTCTCAAGCTGGCCGGCCTGCTCTGGTGCCTGGCCTCG
CGCCGCCGTGTATCGCCCCGCCCTGGGCGGCAAGGCTGGCCCGGTCGGCACCAGTTGCGTGAGCGGAAAG
ATGGCCGCTTCCCGGCCCTGCTGCAGGGAGCTCAAAATGGAGGACGCGGCGCTCGGGAGAGCGGGCGGGT
GAGTCACCCACACAAAGGAAAAGGGCCTTTCCGTCCTCAGCCGTCGCTTCATGTGACTCCACGGAGTACC
GGGCGCCGTCCAGGCACCTCGATTAGTTCTCGAGCTTTTGGAGTACGTCGTCTTTAGGTTGGGGGGAGGG
GTTTTATGCGATGGAGTTTCCCCACACTGAGTGGGTGGAGACTGAAGTTAGGCCAGCTTGGCACTTGATG
TAATTCTCCTTGGAATTTGCCCTTTTTGAGTTTGGATCTTGGTTCATTCTCAAGCCTCAGACAGTGGTTC
AAAGTTTTTTTCTTCCATTTCAGGTGTCGTGAGAAGGGCGAATTCGACCCAAGTTTGTACAAAAAAGCAG
GCTCGCCACCATGGTGAGCAAGGGCGAGGAGCTGTTCACCGGGGTGGTGCCCATCCTGGTCGAGCTGGAC
GGCGACGTAAACGGCCACAAGTTCAGCGTGAGGGGCGAGGGCGAGGGCGATGCCACCAACGGCAAGCTGA
CCCTGAAGTTCATCTGCACCACCGGCAAGCTGCCCGTGCCCTGGCCCACCCTCGTGACCACCCTGAGCCA
CGGCGTGCAGTGCTTCGCCCGCTACCCCGACCACATGAAGCAGCACGACTTCTTCAAGTCCGCCATGCCC
GAAGGCTACGTCCAGGAGCGCACCATCTTCTTCAAGGACGACGGCACCTACAAGACCCGCGCCGAGGTGA
AGTTCGAGGGCGACACCCTAGTGAACCGCATCGAGCTGAAGGGCGTCGACTTCAAGGAGGACGGCAACAT
CCTGGGGCACAAGCTGGAGTACAACTTCAACAGCCACAACATCTATATCATGGCCGTCAAGCAGAAGAAC
GGCATCAAGGTGAACTTCAAGATCCGCCACAACGTGGAGGACGGCAGCGTGCAGCTCGCCGACCACTACC
AGCAGAACACCCCCATCGGCGACGGCCCCGTGCTGCTGCCCGACAGCCACTACCTGAGCACCCAGTCCGT
GCTGAGCAAAGACCCCAACGAGAAGCGCGATCACATGGTCCTGCTGGAGTTCCGCACCGCCGCCGGGATC
ACTCTCGGCATGGACGAGCTGTACAAGTAATACCACCCAGCTTTCTTGTACAAAGTGGTACGCGTGAATT
CACTCCTCAGGTGCAGGCTGCCTATCAGAAGGTGGTGGCTGGTGTGGCCAATGCCCTGGCTCACAAATAC
CACTGAGATCTTTTTCCCTCTGCCAAAAATTATGGGGACATCATGAAGCCCCTTGAGCATCTGACTTCTG
GCTAATAAAGGAAATTTATTTTCATTGCAATAGTGTGTTGGAATTTTTTGTGTCTCTCACTCGGAAGGAC
ATATGGGAGGGCAAATCATTTAAAACATCAGAATGAGTATTTGGTTTAGAGTTTGGCAACATATGCCCAT
ATGCTGGCTGCCATGAACAAAGGTTGGCTATAAAGAGGTCATCAGTATATGAAACAGCCCCCTGCTGTCC
ATTCCTTATTCCATAGAAAAGCCTTGACTTGAGGTTAGATTTTTTTTATATTTTGTTTTGTGTTATTTTT
TTCTTTAACATCCCTAAAATTTTCCTTACATGTTTTACTAGCCAGATTTTTCCTCCTCTCCTGACTACTC
CCAGTCATAGCTGTCCCTCTTCTCTTATGGAGATCCCTCGACCTGCAGCCCAAGCTTGGCGTAATCATGG
TCATAGCTGTTTCCTGTGTGAAATTGTTATCCGCTCACAATTCCACACAACATACGAGCCGGAAGCATAA
AGTGTAAAGCCTGGGGTGCCTAATGAGTGAGCTAACTCACATTAATTGCGTTGCGCTCACTGCCCGCTTT
CCAGTCGGGAAACCTGTCGTGCCAGCGGATCGACAGTACTAAGCTTGGTCTAATACCCAATCTCTCGTCT
TATCCAGATGTTTTATACGCCTCTGGCCCGTGTCTCAAAATCTCTGATGTTACATTGCACAAGATAAAAT
AATATCATCATGAACAATAAAACTGTCTGCTTACATAAACAGTAATACAAGGGGTGTTATGAGCCATATT
CAACGGGAAACGTCGAGGCCGCGATTAAATTCCAACATGGATGCTGATTTATATGGGTATAAATGGGCTC
GCGATAATGTCGGGCAATCAGGTGCGACAATCTATCGCTTGTATGGGAAGCCCGATGCGCCAGAGTTGTT
TCTGAAACATGGCAAAGGTAGCGTTGCCAATGATGTTACAGATGAGATGGTCAGACTAAACTGGCTGACG
GAATTTATGCCTCTTCCGACCATCAAGCATTTTATCCGTACTCCTGATGATGCATGGTTACTCACCACTG
CGATCCCCGGAAAAACAGCATTCCAGGTATTAGAAGAATATCCTGATTCAGGTGAAAATATTGTTGATGC
GCTGGCAGTGTTCCTGCGCCGGTTGCATTCGATTCCTGTTTGTAATTGTCCTTTTAACAGCGATCGCGTA
TTTCGTCTCGCTCAGGCGCAATCACGAATGAATAACGGTTTGGTTGATGCGAGTGATTTTGATGACGAGC
GTAATGGCTGGCCTGTTGAACAAGTCTGGAAAGAAATGCATAAACTTTTGCCATTCTCACCGGATTCAGT
CGTCACTCATGGTGATTTCTCACTTGATAACCTTATTTTTGACGAGGGGAAATTAATAGGTTGTATTGAT
GTTGGACGAGTCGGAATCGCAGACCGATACCAGGATCTTGCCATCCTATGGAACTGCCTCGGTGAGTTTT
CTCCTTCATTACAGAAACGGCTTTTTCAAAAATATGGTATTGATAATCCTGATATGAATAAATTGCAGTT
TCATTTGATGCTCGATGAGTTTTTCTAATCAGAATTGGTTAATTGGTTGTAACACTGGCAGAGCATTACG
CTGACTTGACGGGACGGCGCAAGCTCATGACCAAAATCCCTTAACGTGAGTTACGCGTCGTTCCACTGAG
CGTCAGAGGTATCACTAGTATTACAGAGGTAAGTTATAACAGTCGCCTAACCC
Features (pLannotate 1.2.2; 28 found; start..end, strand, type, name):
     87..675     -  rep_origin     ori: high-copy-number ColE1/pMB1/pBR322/pUC origin of replication
    846..1706    -  CDS            AmpR: β-lactamase; bla; confers resistance to ampicillin, carbenicillin, and related antibiotics
   1707..1778    -  promoter       AmpR promoter: bla
   1857..2456    +  CDS            PuroR: puromycin N-acetyltransferase; pac from Streptomyces alboniger; confers resistance to puromycin
   2461..2541    +  CDS            HBB (fragment): HBB_PONPY - Experimental evidence at transcript level: Swiss-Prot protein existence level 2. Involved in oxygen transport from the lung to the various peripheral tissues. From Pongo pygmaeus (Bornean orangutan).
   2612..2667    +  polyA_signal   β-globin poly(A) signal: rabbit β-globin polyadenylation signal (Gil and Proudfoot, 1987)
   3646..3666    +  protein_bind   attB4: mutant version of attB; core recombination site for the Gateway® BP reaction BP Clonase™
   3734..3945    +  promoter       EF-1α core promoter: core promoter for human elongation factor EF-1α
   3946..4884    +  intron         EF-1α intron A: intron upstream of the start codon of human EF-1α
   4911..4931    +  protein_bind   attB1: mutant version of attB; core recombination site for the Gateway® BP reaction BP Clonase™
   4951..5646    +  CDS            mKate2: mKate2 is a basic (constitutively fluorescent) red fluorescent protein published in 2009, derived from Entacmaea quadricolor. It is reported to be a rapidly-maturing monomer with moderate acid sensitivity.
   5666..5690    -  protein_bind   attB2: mutant version of attB; recombination site for the Gateway® BP reaction BP Clonase™
   5834..5908    +  CDS            HBB (fragment): HBB_PONPY - Experimental evidence at transcript level: Swiss-Prot protein existence level 2. Involved in oxygen transport from the lung to the various peripheral tissues. From Pongo pygmaeus (Bornean orangutan).
   5979..6034    +  polyA_signal   β-globin poly(A) signal: rabbit β-globin polyadenylation signal (Gil and Proudfoot, 1987)
   6418..6443    +  misc_feature   SA: splice acceptor site
   7115..7135    +  protein_bind   attB4: mutant version of attB; core recombination site for the Gateway® BP reaction BP Clonase™
   7203..7414    +  promoter       EF-1α core promoter: core promoter for human elongation factor EF-1α
   7415..8353    +  intron         EF-1α intron A: intron upstream of the start codon of human EF-1α
   8380..8400    +  protein_bind   attB1: mutant version of attB; core recombination site for the Gateway® BP reaction BP Clonase™
   8411..9127    +  CDS            EBFP2: EBFP2 is a basic (constitutively fluorescent) blue fluorescent protein published in 2007, derived from Aequorea victoria. It is reported to be a rapidly-maturing monomer with moderate acid sensitivity.
   9135..9159    -  protein_bind   attB2: mutant version of attB; recombination site for the Gateway® BP reaction BP Clonase™
   9163..9243    +  CDS            HBB (fragment): HBB_PONPY - Experimental evidence at transcript level: Swiss-Prot protein existence level 2. Involved in oxygen transport from the lung to the various peripheral tissues. From Pongo pygmaeus (Bornean orangutan).
   9314..9369    +  polyA_signal   β-globin poly(A) signal: rabbit β-globin polyadenylation signal (Gil and Proudfoot, 1987)
   9752..9774    -  protein_bind   lac operator (fragment): The lac repressor binds to the lac operator to inhibit transcription in E. coli. This inhibition can be relieved by adding lactose or isopropyl-β-D-thiogalactopyranoside (IPTG). lac repressor encoded by lacI
   9778..9808    -  promoter       lac promoter: promoter for the E. coli lac operon
   9823..9844    -  protein_bind   CAP binding site: CAP binding activates transcription in the presence of cAMP. E. coli catabolite activator protein
   9857..9896    -  CDS            lacI (fragment): lac repressor; lacI; The lac repressor binds to the lac operator to inhibit transcription in E. coli. This inhibition can be relieved by adding lactose or isopropyl-β-D-thiogalactopyranoside (IPTG).
  10069..10878   +  CDS            KanR: aminoglycoside phosphotransferase; aph(3')-Ia; confers resistance to kanamycin in bacteria or G418 (Geneticin®) in eukaryotes
