[The description below was written by a language model from this plasmid's Addgene catalogue record and pLannotate feature annotations shown in this document.]
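Description:
LSB-hsa-miR-340-3p is a mammalian expression plasmid built on the Low Sensor Backbone (LSB) and used in synthetic biology as a fluorescent sensor of microRNA activity. It replicates in E. coli from a high-copy ColE1/pUC-type origin and carries both AmpR (β-lactamase) and KanR (aminoglycoside phosphotransferase) markers, so it is selected with ampicillin and kanamycin together. A puromycin N-acetyltransferase coding sequence followed by a rabbit β-globin poly(A) signal allows selection in mammalian cells. No promoter is annotated immediately upstream of it in the feature table.

The payload consists of two parallel transcription units. Each has a human EF-1α core promoter with its intron A and a fluorescent protein flanked by Gateway attB recombination scars (attB4, attB1, attB2), and each ends in a β-globin 3' region and poly(A) signal. The first unit expresses the red protein mKate2 and, according to the record, carries a target site for hsa-miR-340-3p in its 3' UTR. That site is not separately annotated, but there is an unannotated gap between attB2 and the β-globin sequence where it could lie. The second unit expresses the blue protein EBFP2 without a target and serves as an internal reference. When the miRNA is active in transfected cells, mKate2 output falls relative to EBFP2, so the ratio of the two reports miRNA-mediated repression independently of plasmid dose.

The catalogue's Entrez link points to MIR33B, which does not match the miR-340-3p insert name. The depositor warns that the repeated poly(A) elements make the plasmid inherently unstable. The physical plasmid also differs from the deposited sequence by short insertions flanking the puromycin gene, which are said not to affect puromycin selection.
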