Addgene plasmid #103458: LSB-hsa-miR-340-3p
Purpose: Used to sense miRNA activity using fluorescence based tools. hsa-miR-340-3p target in 3' UTR of of mKate. miRNA activity can be measured by the repression of mKate2 relative to EBFP2 fluorescent proteins . Plasmid is inherently unstable; please see Depositor Comments
Depositing lab: Ron Weiss. Depositing organization: Massachusetts Institute of Technology. Publication: A mixed antagonistic/synergistic miRNA repression model enables accurate predictions of multi-input miRNA sensor activity. Gam JJ, Babb J, Weiss R. Nat Commun. 2018 Jun 22;9(1):2430. doi: 10.1038/s41467-018-04575-0. PubMed 29934631.
Backbone
  Vector backbone: Low Sensor Backbone (LSB)
  Vector type: Mammalian Expression, Synthetic Biology
Growth in bacteria
  Bacterial resistance: Ampicillin and Kanamycin, 100 & 50 μg/mL
  Growth temperature: 30°C
  Growth strain: NEB Stable
  Copy number: High Copy
Gene/Insert
  Gene/Insert name: hsa-miR-340-3p target
  Species: H. sapiens (human)
  Entrez Gene: MIR33B (a.k.a. MIRN33B, hsa-mir-33b, mir-33b)
  Promoter: EF-1a
  Cloning method: Gibson Cloning
Terms and licenses: Academic/Nonprofit Terms; Industry Terms: Not Available to Industry
Depositor comments: Please note that this plasmid is inherently unstable due to a repeating poly A element. We recommend performing a diagnostic digest on multiple colonies upon receipt. The depositors would like to note the presence of several discrepancies between the depositor sequence and physical plasmid sequence. In particular, the sequences upstream and downstream of the puromycin coding region have 10 bp insertions which do not affect the ability to perform puromycin selection. The sequences for those regions within the physical plasmids are as follows: Upstream of Puro: GAATTCGACCGCCTGTCTCAAGGTGCCACC; Downstream of Puro: GCTTTGAGACTACGCGTGAATTCACTCCTC.
How to cite: LSB-hsa-miR-340-3p was a gift from Ron Weiss (Addgene plasmid # 103458 ; http://n2t.net/addgene:103458 ; RRID:Addgene_103458)
