>Addgene plasmid #103458 | LSB-hsa-miR-340-3p | depositor partial sequence | sequence record 195966 | hsa-miR-340-3p target
GCTATAAAGTAACTGAGACGGA
