>Addgene plasmid #103458 | LSB-hsa-miR-340-3p | addgene partial sequence | sequence record 270710 | mKate2-F 5'-ACCCGCTAAGAACCTCAAGA-3'
TCAAGGAGGCCGACAAAGAGACATACGTCGAGCAGCACGAGGTGGCTGTGGCCAGATACTGCGACCTCCC
TAGCAAACTGGGGCACAAACTTAATTGAGAATTCTACCACCCAGCTTTCTTGTACAAAGTGGTACGTCTC
AAGACCAGAGGTCTCTGCTTAGGAGATCGCTATAAAGTAACTGAGACGGAGCTATAAAGTAACTGAGACG
GAGCTATAAAGTAACTGAGACGGAGCTATAAAGTAACTGAGACGGACAACCAGAAGAGACCTGTGCTTCA
CTCCTCAGGTGCAGGCTGCCTATCAGAAGGTGGTGGCTGGTGTGGCCAATGCCCTGGCTCACAAATACCA
CTGAGATCTTTTTCCCTCTGCCAAAAATTATGGGGACATCATGAAGCCCCTTGAGCATCTGACTTCTGG
